>Addgene plasmid #237196 | NanoLuc-HSP90AB1 Fusion Vector | addgene full sequence | sequence record 471874 | Addgene NGS Result
TCAATATTGGCCATTAGCCATATTATTCATTGGTTATATAGCATAAATCAATATTGGCTATTGGCCATTG
CATACGTTGTATCTATATCATAATATGTACATTTATATTGGCTCATGTCCAATATGACCGCCATGTTGGC
ATTGATTATTGACTAGTTATTAATAGTAATCAATTACGGGGTCATTAGTTCATAGCCCATATATGGAGTT
CCGCGTTACATAACTTACGGTAAATGGCCCGCCTGGCTGACCGCCCAACGACCCCCGCCCATTGACGTCA
ATAATGACGTATGTTCCCATAGTAACGCCAATAGGGACTTTCCATTGACGTCAATGGGTGGAGTATTTAC
GGTAAACTGCCCACTTGGCAGTACATCAAGTGTATCATATGCCAAGTCCGCCCCCTATTGACGTCAATGA
CGGTAAATGGCCCGCCTGGCATTATGCCCAGTACATGACCTTACGGGACTTTCCTACTTGGCAGTACATC
TACGTATTAGTCATCGCTATTACCATGGTGATGCGGTTTTGGCAGTACACCAATGGGCGTGGATAGCGGT
TTGACTCACGGGGATTTCCAAGTCTCCACCCCATTGACGTCAATGGGAGTTTGTTTTGGCACCAAAATCA
ACGGGACTTTCCAAAATGTCGTAATAACCCCGCCCCGTTGACGCAAATGGGCGGTAGGCGTGTACGGTGG
GAGGTCTATATAAGCAGAGCTGGTTTAGTGAACCGTCAGATCACTAGAAGCTTTATTGCGGTAGTTTATC
ACAGTTAAATTGCTAACGCAGTCAGTGCTTCTGACACAACAGTCTCGAACTTAAGCTGCAGAAGTTGGTC
GTGAGGCACTGGGCAGGTAAGTATCAAGGTTACAAGACAGGTTTAAGGAGACCAATAGAAACTGGGCTTG
TCGAGACAGAGAAGACTCTTGCGTTTCTGATAGGCACCTATTGGTCTTACTGACATCCACTTTGCCTTTC
TCTCCACAGGTGTCCACTCCCAGTTCAATTACAGCTCTTAAGGCTAGAGTATTAATACGACTCACTATAG
GGCTAGCGCTCACCATGGTCTTCACACTCGAAGATTTCGTTGGGGACTGGCGACAGACAGCCGGCTACAA
CCTGGACCAAGTCCTTGAACAGGGAGGTGTGTCCAGTTTGTTTCAGAATCTCGGGGTGTCCGTAACTCCG
ATCCAAAGGATTGTCCTGAGCGGTGAAAATGGGCTGAAGATCGACATCCATGTCATCATCCCGTATGAAG
GTCTGAGCGGCGACCAAATGGGCCAGATCGAAAAAATTTTTAAGGTGGTGTACCCTGTGGATGATCATCA
CTTTAAGGTGATCCTGCACTATGGCACACTGGTAATCGACGGGGTTACGCCGAACATGATCGACTATTTC
GGACGGCCGTATGAAGGCATCGCCGTGTTCGACGGCAAAAAGATCACTGTAACAGGGACCCTGTGGAACG
GCAACAAAATTATCGACGAGCGCCTGATCAACCCCGACGGCTCCCTGCTGTTCCGAGTAACCATCAACGG
AGTGACCGGCTGGCGGCTGTGCGAACGCATTCTGGCGGGCTCGAGCGGCGCGATCGCCATGCCTGAGGAA
GTGCACCATGGAGAGGAGGAGGTGGAGACTTTTGCCTTTCAGGCAGAAATTGCCCAACTCATGTCCCTCA
TCATCAATACCTTCTATTCCAACAAGGAGATTTTCCTTCGGGAGTTGATCTCTAATGCTTCTGATGCCTT
GGACAAGATTCGCTATGAGAGCCTGACAGACCCTTCGAAGTTGGACAGTGGTAAAGAGCTGAAAATTGAC
ATCATCCCCAACCCTCAGGAACGTACCCTGACTTTGGTAGACACAGGCATTGGCATGACCAAAGCTGATC
TCATAAATAATTTGGGAACCATTGCCAAGTCTGGTACTAAAGCATTCATGGAGGCTCTTCAGGCTGGTGC
AGACATCTCCATGATTGGGCAGTTTGGTGTTGGCTTTTATTCTGCCTACTTGGTGGCAGAGAAAGTGGTT
GTGATCACAAAGCACAACGATGATGAACAGTATGCTTGGGAGTCTTCTGCTGGAGGTTCCTTCACTGTGC
GTGCTGACCATGGTGAGCCCATTGGCAGGGGTACCAAAGTGATCCTCCATCTTAAAGAAGATCAGACAGA
GTACCTAGAAGAGAGGCGGGTCAAAGAAGTAGTGAAGAAGCATTCTCAGTTCATAGGCTATCCCATCACC
CTTTATTTGGAGAAGGAACGAGAGAAGGAAATTAGTGATGATGAGGCAGAGGAAGAGAAAGGTGAGAAAG
AAGAGGAAGATAAAGATGATGAAGAAAAACCCAAGATCGAAGATGTGGGTTCAGATGAGGAGGATGACAG
CGGTAAGGATAAGAAGAAGAAAACTAAGAAGATCAAAGAGAAATACATTGATCAGGAAGAACTAAACAAG
ACCAAGCCTATTTGGACCAGAAACCCTGATGACATCACCCAAGAGGAGTATGGAGAATTCTACAAGAGCC
TCACTAATGACTGGGAAGACCACTTGGCAGTCAAGCACTTTTCTGTAGAAGGTCAGTTGGAATTCAGGGC
ATTGCTATTTATTCCTCGTCGGGCTCCCTTTGACCTTTTTGAGAACAAGAAGAAAAAGAACAACATCAAA
CTCTATGTCCGCCGTGTGTTCATCATGGACAGCTGTGATGAGTTGATACCAGAGTATCTCAATTTTATCC
GTGGTGTGGTTGACTCTGAGGATCTGCCCCTGAACATCTCCCGAGAAATGCTCCAGCAGAGCAAAATCTT
GAAAGTCATTCGCAAAAACATTGTTAAGAAGTGCCTTGAGCTCTTCTCTGAGCTGGCAGAAGACAAGGAG
AATTACAAGAAATTCTATGAGGCATTCTCTAAAAATCTCAAGCTTGGAATCCACGAAGACTCCACTAACC
GCCGCCGCCTGTCTGAGCTGCTGCGCTATCATACCTCCCAGTCTGGAGATGAGATGACATCTCTGTCAGA
GTATGTTTCTCGCATGAAGGAGACACAGAAGTCCATCTATTACATCACTGGTGAGAGCAAAGAGCAGGTG
GCCAACTCAGCTTTTGTGGAGCGAGTGCGGAAACGGGGCTTCGAGGTGGTATATATGACCGAGCCCATTG
ACGAGTACTGTGTGCAGCAGCTCAAGGAATTTGATGGGAAGAGCCTGGTCTCAGTTACCAAGGAGGGTCT
GGAGCTGCCTGAGGATGAGGAGGAGAAGAAGAAGATGGAAGAGAGCAAGGCAAAGTTTGAGAACCTCTGC
AAGCTCATGAAAGAAATCTTAGATAAGAAGGTTGAGAAGGTGACAATCTCCAATAGACTTGTGTCTTCAC
CTTGCTGCATTGTGACCAGCACCTACGGCTGGACAGCCAATATGGAGCGGATCATGAAAGCCCAGGCACT
TCGGGACAACTCCACCATGGGCTATATGATGGCCAAAAAGCACCTGGAGATCAACCCTGACCACCCCATT
GTGGAGACGCTGCGGCAGAAGGCTGAGGCCGACAAGAATGATAAGGCAGTTAAGGACCTGGTGGTGCTGC
TGTTTGAAACCGCCCTGCTATCTTCTGGCTTTTCCCTTGAGGATCCCCAGACCCACTCCAACCGCATCTA
TCGCATGATCAAGCTAGGTCTAGGTATTGATGAAGATGAAGTGGCAGCAGAGGAACCCAATGCTGCAGTT
CCTGATGAGATCCCCCCTCTCGAGGGCGATGAGGATGCGTCTCGCATGGAAGAAGTCGATGTTTAAACGA
ATTCGGGCTCGGTACCCGGGGATCCTCTAGAGTCGACCTGCAGGCATGCAAGCTGATCCGGCTGCTAACA
AAGCCCGAAAGGAAGCTGAGTTGGCTGCTGCCACCGCTGAGCAATAACTAGCATAACCCCTTGGGGCGGC
CGCTTCGAGCAGACATGATAAGATACATTGATGAGTTTGGACAAACCACAACTAGAATGCAGTGAAAAAA
ATGCTTTATTTGTGAAATTTGTGATGCTATTGCTTTATTTGTAACCATTATAAGCTGCAATAAACAAGTT
AACAACAACAATTGCATTCATTTTATGTTTCAGGTTCAGGGGGAGATGTGGGAGGTTTTTTTAAGCAAGT
AAAACCTCTACAAATGTGGTAAAATCGAATTTTAACAAAATATTAACGCTTACAATTTCCTGATGCGGTA
TTTTCTCCTTACGCATCTGTGCGGTATTTCACACCGCATACGCGGATCTGCGCAGCACCATGGCCTGAAA
TAACCTCTGAAAGAGGAACTTGGTTAGGTACCTTCTGAGGCGGAAAGAACCAGCTGTGGAATGTGTGTCA
GTTAGGGTGTGGAAAGTCCCCAGGCTCCCCAGCAGGCAGAAGTATGCAAAGCATGCATCTCAATTAGTCA
GCAACCAGGTGTGGAAAGTCCCCAGGCTCCCCAGCAGGCAGAAGTATGCAAAGCATGCATCTCAATTAGT
CAGCAACCATAGTCCCGCCCCTAACTCCGCCCATCCCGCCCCTAACTCCGCCCAGTTCCGCCCATTCTCC
GCCCCATGGCTGACTAATTTTTTTTATTTATGCAGAGGCCGAGGCCGCCTCGGCCTCTGAGCTATTCCAG
AAGTAGTGAGGAGGCTTTTTTGGAGGCCTAGGCTTTTGCAAAAAGCTTAATTAACTGTTGACAATTAATC
ATCGGCATAGTATATCGGCATAGTATAATACGACAAGGTGAGGAACTAAACCCAGGAGGCAGATCATGAT
TGAACAAGATGGATTGCACGCAGGTTCTCCGGCCGCTTGGGTGGAGAGGCTATTCGGCTATGACTGGGCA
CAACAGACAATCGGCTGCTCTGATGCCGCCGTGTTCCGGCTGTCAGCGCAGGGGCGCCCGGTTCTTTTTG
TCAAGACCGACCTGTCCGGTGCCCTGAATGAACTGCAGGACGAGGCAGCGCGGCTATCGTGGCTGGCCAC
GACGGGCGTTCCTTGCGCAGCTGTGCTCGACGTTGTCACTGAAGCGGGAAGGGACTGGCTGCTATTGGGC
GAAGTGCCGGGGCAGGATCTCCTGTCATCTCACCTTGCTCCTGCCGAGAAAGTATCCATCATGGCTGATG
CAATGCGGCGGCTGCATACGCTTGATCCGGCTACCTGCCCATTCGACCACCAAGCGAAACATCGCATCGA
GCGAGCACGTACTCGGATGGAAGCCGGTCTTGTCGATCAGGATGATCTGGACGAAGAGCATCAGGGGCTC
GCGCCAGCCGAACTGTTCGCCAGGCTCAAGGCGCGCATGCCCGACGGCGAGGATCTCGTCGTGACCCATG
GCGATGCCTGCTTGCCGAATATCATGGTGGAAAATGGCCGCTTTTCTGGATTCATCGACTGTGGCCGGCT
GGGTGTGGCGGACCGCTATCAGGACATAGCGTTGGCTACCCGTGATATTGCTGAAGAGCTTGGCGGCGAA
TGGGCTGACCGCTTCCTCGTGCTTTACGGTATCGCCGCTCCCGATTCGCAGCGCATCGCCTTCTATCGCC
TTCTTGACGAGTTCTTCTGAGCGGGACTCTGGGGTTCGAAATGACCGACCAAGCGACGCCCAACCTGCCA
TCACGATGGCCGCAATAAAATATCTTTATTTTCATTACATCTGTGTGTTGGTTTTTTGTGTGAATCGATA
GCGATAAGGATCCTCTTTGCGCTTGCGTTTTCCCTTGTCCAGATAGCCCAGTAGCTGACATTCATCCGGG
GTCAGCACCGTTTCTGCGGACTGGCTTTCTACCCGGTATCAGCTCACTCAAAGGCGGTAATACGGTTATC
CACAGAATCAGGGGATAACGCAGGAAAGAACATGTGAGCAAAAGGCCAGCAAAAGGCCAGGAACCGTAAA
AAGGCCGCGTTGCTGGCGTTTTTCCATAGGCTCCGCCCCCCTGACGAGCATCACAAAAATCGACGCTCAA
GTCAGAGGTGGCGAAACCCGACAGGACTATAAAGATACCAGGCGTTTCCCCCTGGAAGCTCCCTCGTGCG
CTCTCCTGTTCCGACCCTGCCGCTTACCGGATACCTGTCCGCCTTTCTCCCTTCGGGAAGCGTGGCGCTT
TCTCATAGCTCACGCTGTAGGTATCTCAGTTCGGTGTAGGTCGTTCGCTCCAAGCTGGGCTGTGTGCACG
AACCCCCCGTTCAGCCCGACCGCTGCGCCTTATCCGGTAACTATCGTCTTGAGTCCAACCCGGTAAGACA
CGACTTATCGCCACTGGCAGCAGCCACTGGTAACAGGATTAGCAGAGCGAGGTATGTAGGCGGTGCTACA
GAGTTCTTGAAGTGGTGGCCTAACTACGGCTACACTAGAAGGACAGTATTTGGTATCTGCGCTCTGCTGA
AGCCAGTTACCTTCGGAAAAAGAGTTGGTAGCTCTTGATCCGGCAAACAAACCACCGCTGGTAGCGGTGG
TTTTTTTGTTTGCAAGCAGCAGATTACGCGCAGAAAAAAAGGATTTCAAGAAGATCCTTTGATCTTTTCT
ACGGGGTCTGACGCTCAGTGGAACGAAAACTCACGTTAAGGGATTTTGGTCATGAGATTATCAAAAAGGA
TCTTCACCTAGATCCTTTTATAGTCCGGAAATACAGGAACGCACGCTGGATGGCCCTTCGCTGGGATGGT
GAAACCATGAAAAATGGCAGCTTCAGTGGATTAAGTGGGGGTAATGTGGCCTGTACCCTCTGGTTGCATA
GGTATTCATACGGTTAAAATTTATCAGGCGCGATTGCGGCAGTTTTTCGGGTGGTTTGTTGCCATTTTTA
CCTGTCTGCTGCCGTGATCGCGCTGAACGCGTTTTAGCGGTGCGTACAATTAAGGGATTATGGTAAATCC
ACTTACTGTCTGCCCTCGTAGCCATCGAGATAAACCGCAGTACTCCGGCCACGATGCGTCCGGCGTAGAG
GATCGAGATCT
Features (pLannotate 1.2.2; 20 found; start..end, strand, type, name):
    140..517     +  enhancer       CMV enhancer: human cytomegalovirus immediate early enhancer
    519..718     +  promoter       CMV promoter: human cytomegalovirus (CMV) immediate early promoter
    857..989     +  intron         chimeric intron: chimera between introns from human β-globin and immunoglobulin heavy chain genes
   1033..1051    +  promoter       T7 promoter: promoter for bacteriophage T7 RNA polymerase
   1065..1577    +  CDS            Nluc: NanoLuc® luciferase human codon-optimized
   1599..3770    +  CDS            HSP90AB1: HS90B_HUMAN - Also known as HSP90B, HSPC2, HSPCB. Experimental evidence at protein level: Swiss-Prot protein existence level 1. Molecular chaperone that promotes the maturation, structural maintenance and proper regulation of specific target proteins involved for instance in cell cycle control and signal transduction. Undergoes a functional cycle linked to its ATPase activity. This cycle probably induces conformational changes in the client proteins, thereby causing their activation. Interacts dynamically with various co-chaperones that modulate its substrate recognition, ATPase cycle and chap
   3779..3834    +  misc_feature   MCS: pUC18/19 multiple cloning site
   3841..3890    +  CDS            SET1 (fragment): solubility-enhancement tag derived from T7 phage gene 10B
   3898..3917    +  terminator     T7 terminator (fragment): transcription terminator for bacteriophage T7 RNA polymerase
   3939..4060    -  polyA_signal   SV40 poly(A) signal: SV40 polyadenylation signal
   4083..4151    -  CDS            large T antigen (fragment): large T antigen from SV40 (simian virus 40)
   4156..4188    +  rep_origin     M13 ori (fragment): M13 bacteriophage origin of replication; arrow indicates direction of (+) strand synthesis
   4189..4240    -  misc_feature   bom (fragment): basis of mobility region from pBR322
   4305..4662    +  promoter       SV40 promoter: SV40 enhancer and early promoter
   4677..4724    +  promoter       EM7 promoter: synthetic bacterial promoter&nbsp
   4756..5547    +  CDS            neo: KKA2_KLEPN - Also known as kan, nptII. Experimental evidence at protein level: Swiss-Prot protein existence level 1. Resistance to kanamycin, neomycin, paromomycin, ribostamycin, butirosin and gentamicin B. From Klebsiella pneumoniae.
   5614..5662    +  polyA_signal   poly(A) signal: synthetic polyadenylation signal
   5683..5772    -  CDS            tnpA (fragment): TN5P_ECOLX - Also known as tnp. Experimental evidence at protein level: Swiss-Prot protein existence level 1. Mediates transposition of transposon Tn5 by a 'cut and paste' mechanism. First, the monomeric transposase binds the 19 bp inverted DNA repeats flanking the transposon. Then, dimerization of the DNA- bound transposase creates a synaptic DNA complex. After nicking of the first DNA strand, excision of the transposon proceeds through a series of intermediates. The transposase then mediates the insertion of the transposon at a new site by strand transfer. The activity of the wild- type tran
   5901..6489    -  rep_origin     ori: high-copy-number ColE1/pMB1/pBR322/pUC origin of replication
   6605..6888    +  misc_feature   cer region: ColE1-derived recombination site that helps to maintain plasmids as monomers
