[The description below was written by a language model from this plasmid's Addgene catalogue record and pLannotate feature annotations shown in this document.]
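Description:
NanoLuc-HSP90AB1 Fusion Vector is a 6.9 kb mammalian expression plasmid built on the pFN31K Nluc CMV-neo Flexi backbone and designed to produce human HSP90AB1 (HSP90β) fused at its N terminus to NanoLuc luciferase. It is maintained in E. coli as a high-copy plasmid through a ColE1/pUC-type origin, and a ColE1-derived cer site helps resolve multimers so the plasmid is kept as monomers. A single neo (nptII) gene serves as the selection marker in both hosts. It sits downstream of tandem SV40 early and bacterial EM7 promoters and is followed by a synthetic poly(A) signal, so it confers kanamycin resistance in bacteria and can support neomycin-class (G418) selection in mammalian cells.

The expression cassette consists of the human CMV immediate-early enhancer and promoter, a chimeric β-globin/immunoglobulin intron that promotes efficient mRNA processing, and the human codon-optimised Nluc coding sequence followed after a short linker by the HSP90AB1 open reading frame. An SV40 polyadenylation signal lies downstream. A T7 promoter just upstream of Nluc, with a partial T7 terminator after the insert, could also allow transcription by T7 RNA polymerase, for example in cell-free systems. Several short fragment annotations (SET1, large T antigen, M13 ori, bom, tnpA) appear to be backbone remnants or partial matches rather than functional elements.

HSP90AB1 is an ATP-dependent molecular chaperone that matures and regulates client proteins involved in signalling and cell-cycle control. The record states only that the plasmid expresses the fusion in mammalian cells. NanoLuc-tagged proteins of this kind are generally used as luminescent reporters or as energy donors in BRET-based assays of ligand engagement or protein interaction.
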