Addgene plasmid #237196: NanoLuc-HSP90AB1 Fusion Vector
Purpose: Express NanoLuc(R)-HSP90AB1 Fusion Protein in Mammalian Cells under a CMV promoter
Depositing lab: Promega Corporation.
Backbone
  Vector backbone: pFN31K Nluc CMV-neo Flexi(R) Vector
  Vector type: Mammalian Expression
Growth in bacteria
  Bacterial resistance: Kanamycin, 50 μg/mL
  Growth temperature: 37°C
  Growth strain: DH5alpha
  Copy number: High Copy
Gene/Insert
  Gene/Insert name: HSP90AB1
  Species: H. sapiens (human)
  Entrez Gene: HSP90AB1 (a.k.a. D6S182, HSP84, HSP90B, HSPC2, HSPCB)
  Promoter: CMV
  Tag / fusion protein: NanoLuc (R) (N terminal on backbone)
  Cloning method: Other
Terms and licenses: Academic/Nonprofit Terms; Industry Terms
How to cite: NanoLuc-HSP90AB1 Fusion Vector was a gift from Promega Corporation (Addgene plasmid # 237196 ; http://n2t.net/addgene:237196 ; RRID:Addgene_237196)
